Addgene plasmid #16075: pcDNA3.1 5'-myr-dEGFP-3'
Depositing lab: Erin Schuman. Publication: Dynamic visualization of local protein synthesis in hippocampal neurons. Aakalu G, Smith WB, Nguyen N, Jiang C, Schuman EM. Neuron. 2001 May . 30(2):489-502. 10.1016/S0896-6273(01)00295-1 PubMed 11395009.
Backbone
  Vector backbone: pcDNA3.1
  Backbone manufacturer: Invitrogen
  Backbone size w/o insert (bp): 5400
  Vector type: Mammalian Expression
  Selectable markers: Zeocin
Growth in bacteria
  Bacterial resistance: Ampicillin, 100 μg/mL
  Growth temperature: 37°C
  Growth strain: DH5alpha
  Copy number: High Copy
Gene/Insert
  Gene/Insert name: Protein synthesis reporter (alt names: 5'UTR-myr-dEGFP-3'UTR; CaMKII alpha)
  Species: M. musculus (mouse)
  Insert size (bp): 4400
  Entrez Gene: Camk2a (a.k.a. CaMKII, mKIAA0968)
  Tag / fusion protein: EGFP
  Cloning method: Restriction Enzyme; 5′ cloning site See map (not destroyed); 3′ cloning site See map (not destroyed)
  Sequencing primers: 5′ CMV-F
Terms and licenses: Academic/Nonprofit Terms; Industry Terms: Not Available to Industry
Depositor comments: The coding sequence of green fluorescent protein is flanked by the 5' and 3' untranslated regions from CAMKII-alpha, conferring both dendritic mRNA localization and translational regulation.
How to cite: pcDNA3.1 5'-myr-dEGFP-3' was a gift from Erin Schuman (Addgene plasmid # 16075 ; http://n2t.net/addgene:16075 ; RRID:Addgene_16075)
