[The description below was written by a language model from this plasmid's Addgene catalogue record.]
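Description:
pcDNA3.1 5'-myr-dEGFP-3' is a mammalian expression plasmid built on the Invitrogen pcDNA3.1 backbone (about 5.4 kb without insert). It is maintained as a high-copy plasmid in E. coli under ampicillin selection, and the record lists Zeocin as the selectable marker for mammalian cells. The promoter is not stated explicitly, but the recommended CMV-forward sequencing primer is consistent with the CMV immediate-early promoter that normally drives expression in pcDNA3.1 vectors. No feature table is provided, so the exact layout of the backbone elements and cloning sites cannot be confirmed from the record.

The roughly 4.4 kb insert is a protein synthesis reporter in which a GFP coding sequence is flanked by the 5' and 3' untranslated regions of mouse CaMKII alpha (Camk2a). According to the depositor, these UTRs confer both dendritic localization of the mRNA and translational regulation, so fluorescence reports translation of a transcript that behaves like the endogenous CaMKII alpha message. The name indicates that the reporter is "myr-dEGFP", which by common convention denotes a myristoylation signal, which anchors the protein to membranes and limits its diffusion away from the site of synthesis, fused to a destabilized EGFP, whose shortened half-life makes the signal reflect recent translation. The record itself does not spell out these two modifications.

The associated work concerns dynamic visualization of local protein synthesis in hippocampal neurons, and the construct is suited to imaging dendritic translation in live transfected neurons.
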