>Addgene plasmid #16075 | pcDNA3.1 5'-myr-dEGFP-3' | addgene partial sequence | sequence record 22423 | CMV-F 5'-CGCAAATGGGCGGTAGGCGTG-3'
TCTCTGGCTACTAGAGACCCACTGCTTACTGGCTTATCGAAATTAATACGACTCACTATAGGGAGACCCA
AGCTGGCTAGCGTTTAAACTTAAGCTTCAGAAGCCCCAAGCTCGTCAATCAAGCTGGTTCTCCATTTGCA
CTCAGGAGCACGGGCAGGCGAGTGGCCCCTAGTTCTGGGAGCAGAGTATCAGCATCCCAGTCCTAGTCCC
GAGCCTAAAGCCTCGCCTGCCTGCCCAGTGCCAGGATCCATGGGCACGGTGCTGTCCCTATCTCCCAGCT
CTAGAGTGAGCAAGGGCGAGGAGCTGTTCACCGGGGTGGTGCCCATCCTGGTCGAGCTGGACGGCGACGT
AAACGGCCACAAGTTCAGCGTGTCCGGCGAGGGCGAGGGCGATGCCACCTACGGCAAGCTGACCCTGAAG
TTCATCTGCACCACCGGCAAGCTGCCCGTGCCCTGGCCCACCCTCGTGACCACCCTGACCTACGGCGTGC
AGTGCTTCAGCCGCTACCCCGACCACATGAAGCAGCACGACTTCTTCAAGTCCGCCATGCCCGAAGGCTA
CGTCCAGGAGCGCACCATCTTCTTCAAGGACGACGGCAACTACAAGACCCGCGCCGAGGTGAAGTTCGAG
GGCGACACCCTGGTGAACCGCATCGAGCTGAAGGGCATCGACTTCAA
